>Addgene plasmid #158365 | MAC-SARS-CoV-2 NSP14 | addgene full sequence | sequence record 309512 | Addgene NGS Result
GACATTGATTATTGACTAGTTATTAATAGTAATCAATTACGGGGTCATTAGTTCATAGCCCATATATGGA
GTTCCGCGTTACATAACTTACGGTAAATGGCCCGCCTGGCTGACCGCCCAACGACCCCCGCCCATTGACG
TCAATAATGACGTATGTTCCCATAGTAACGCCAATAGGGACTTTCCATTGACGTCAATGGGTGGAGTATT
TACGGTAAACTGCCCACTTGGCAGTACATCAAGTGTATCATATGCCAAGTACGCCCCCTATTGACGTCAA
TGACGGTAAATGGCCCGCCTGGCATTATGCCCAGTACATGACCTTATGGGACTTTCCTACTTGGCAGTAC
ATCTACGTATTAGTCATCGCTATTACCATGGTGATGCGGTTTTGGCAGTACATCAATGGGCGTGGATAGC
GGTTTGACTCACGGGGATTTCCAAGTCTCCACCCCATTGACGTCAATGGGAGTTTGTTTTGGCACCAAAA
TCAACGGGACTTTCCAAAATGTCGTAACAACTCCGCCCCATTGACGCAAATGGGCGGTAGGCGTGTACGG
TGGGAGGTCTATATAAGCAGAGCTCTCCCTATCAGTGATAGAGATCTCCCTATCAGTGATAGAGATCGTC
GACGAGCTCGTTTAGTGAACCGTCAGATCGCCTGGAGACGCCATCCACGCTGTTTTGACCTCCATAGAAG
ACACCGGGACCGATCCAGCCTCCGGACTCTAGCGTTTAAACTTAAGCTTGGTACCGAGCTCGGATCCACT
AGTCCAGTGTGGTGGAATTCTGCAGATATCAACAAGTTTGTACAAAAAAGTTGGCATGGCTGAGAACGTG
ACCGGTCTGTTCAAGGACTGCTCTAAGGTCATCACTGGTCTGCACCCAACTCAGGCTCCAACCCACCTGT
CTGTGGACACCAAGTTCAAGACCGAAGGACTGTGCGTGGACATCCCCGGTATCCCTAAGGACATGACCTA
CCGCAGGCTGATCTCCATGATGGGCTTCAAGATGAACTACCAGGTGAACGGATACCCTAACATGTTCATC
ACCAGAGAGGAAGCTATCCGCCACGTGAGGGCCTGGATCGGTTTCGACGTGGAAGGTTGCCACGCTACCA
GAGAAGCTGTGGGTACCAACCTGCCACTGCAGCTGGGCTTCTCTACCGGAGTGAACCTGGTGGCTGTGCC
TACCGGCTACGTGGACACCCCAAACAACACCGACTTCTCTAGAGTGAGCGCCAAGCCCCCTCCAGGAGAC
CAGTTCAAGCACCTGATCCCCCTGATGTACAAGGGTCTGCCTTGGAACGTGGTGCGCATCAAGATCGTGC
AGATGCTGTCCGACACCCTGAAGAACCTGTCTGACAGGGTGGTGTTCGTGCTGTGGGCTCACGGCTTCGA
GCTGACCAGCATGAAGTACTTCGTGAAGATCGGACCCGAACGTACCTGCTGCCTGTGCGACAGACGTGCC
ACCTGCTTCTCCACCGCCTCTGACACCTACGCTTGCTGGCACCACTCCATCGGATTCGACTACGTGTACA
ACCCTTTCATGATCGACGTGCAGCAGTGGGGATTCACCGGTAACCTGCAGTCCAACCACGACCTGTACTG
CCAGGTGCACGGTAACGCCCACGTGGCTTCTTGCGACGCTATCATGACCAGATGCCTGGCCGTGCACGAG
TGCTTCGTGAAGCGTGTGGACTGGACCATCGAGTACCCTATCATCGGCGACGAACTGAAGATCAACGCCG
CTTGCAGAAAGGTGCAGCACATGGTGGTGAAGGCCGCTCTGCTGGCTGACAAGTTCCCAGTGCTGCACGA
CATCGGAAACCCAAAGGCTATCAAGTGCGTGCCCCAGGCCGACGTGGAGTGGAAGTTCTACGACGCTCAG
CCCTGCTCCGACAAGGCCTACAAGATCGAGGAACTGTTCTACTCTTACGCTACCCACAGCGACAAGTTCA
CCGACGGCGTGTGCCTGTTCTGGAACTGCAACGTGGACAGGTACCCAGCCAACTCTATCGTGTGCAGATT
CGACACCCGTGTGCTGAGCAACCTGAACCTGCCCGGATGCGACGGCGGATCCCTGTACGTGAACAAGCAC
GCCTTCCACACCCCTGCTTTCGACAAGTCTGCCTTCGTGAACCTGAAGCAGCTGCCTTTCTTCTACTACA
GCGACTCCCCATGCGAGAGCCACGGCAAGCAGGTGGTGTCCGACATCGACTACGTGCCCCTGAAGAGCGC
CACCTGCATCACCCGCTGCAACCTGGGCGGCGCCGTGTGCAGACACCACGCCAACGAATACAGGCTGTAC
CTGGACGCTTACAACATGATGATCAGCGCCGGCTTCTCCCTGTGGGTGTACAAGCAGTTCGACACCTACA
ACCTGTGGAACACCTTCACCAGGCTGCAGTACCCAACTTTCTTGTACAAAGTGGTTGATATCAAGGCCGC
CGACATCACCAGCCTGTACAAGAAAGTGGGGTGGAGCCATCCCCAGTTCGAGAAGGGCGGAGGATCTGGC
GGCGGAAGCGGCGGAGGAAGCTGGTCCCACCCTCAGTTTGAGAAAGGCACCGAGCTGGGCAGCACCATGG
CCAGCTACCCCTACGACGTGCCCGACTACGCCAAGGACAACACCGTGCCCCTGAAGCTGATCGCCCTGCT
GGCCAACGGCGAGTTCCACTCTGGCGAGCAGCTGGGCGAGACACTGGGCATGAGCAGAGCCGCCATCAAC
AAGCACATCCAGACCCTGCGGGACTGGGGCGTGGACGTGTTCACAGTGCCCGGCAAGGGCTACAGCCTGC
CCGAGCCCATCCAGCTGCTGAACGCCAAGCAGATCCTGGGCCAGCTGGATGGCGGATCTGTGGCCGTGCT
GCCCGTGATCGACAGCACCAACCAGTATCTGCTCGACCGGATCGGCGAGCTGAAGTCCGGCGACGCCTGT
ATCGCCGAGTACCAGCAGGCCGGCAGAGGCGGCAGGGGCAGAAAGTGGTTCAGCCCCTTCGGCGCCAACC
TGTACCTGAGCATGTTCTGGAGACTGGAACAGGGCCCAGCCGCCGCTATTGGCCTGAGCCTGGTCATCGG
CATCGTGATGGCCGAGGTGCTGCGGAAGCTGGGCGCCGACAAAGTGCGCGTGAAGTGGCCCAACGACCTG
TATCTGCAGGACCGGAAGCTGGCCGGCATCCTGGTGGAACTGACCGGCAAAACAGGCGACGCCGCCCAGA
TCGTGATCGGCGCTGGCATCAACATGGCCATGCGGCGGGTGGAAGAGAGCGTGGTCAACCAGGGCTGGAT
CACCCTGCAGGAAGCCGGCATCAACCTGGACCGGAACACCCTGGCCGCCATGCTGATCAGAGAGCTGAGA
GCCGCCCTGGAACTGTTCGAGCAGGAAGGCCTGGCCCCCTACCTGAGCAGATGGGAGAAGCTGGACAACT
TCATCAACCGGCCCGTGAAACTGATCATCGGCGACAAAGAGATCTTCGGCATCAGCCGGGGCATCGACAA
GCAGGGGGCCCTGCTCCTGGAACAGGACGGCATCATCAAGCCCTGGATGGGCGGCGAGATCAGCCTGCGG
AGCGCCGAGAAGTGATGACTCGAGTCTAGAGGGCCCGTTTAAACCCGCTGATCAGCCTCGACTGTGCCTT
CTAGTTGCCAGCCATCTGTTGTTTGCCCCTCCCCCGTGCCTTCCTTGACCCTGGAAGGTGCCACTCCCAC
TGTCCTTTCCTAATAAAATGAGGAAATTGCATCGCATTGTCTGAGTAGGTGTCATTCTATTCTGGGGGGT
GGGGTGGGGCAGGACAGCAAGGGGGAGGATTGGGAAGACAATAGCAGGCATGCTGGGGATGCGGTGGGCT
CTATGGCTTCTGAGGCGGAAAGAACCAGCTGGGGCTCTAGGGGGTATCCCC
[124 nt withheld, positions 3902-4025]
C
[91 nt withheld, positions 4027-4117]
AGGGTGATGGTTCACGTACCTAGAAGTTCCTATTCCGAAGTTCCTATTCTCTAGAAAGTATAGGAACTTC
CTTGGCCAAAAAGCCTGAACTCACCGCGACGTCTGTCGAGAAGTTTCTGATCGAAAAGTTCGACAGCGTC
TCCGACCTGATGCAGCTCTCGGAGGGCGAAGAATCTCGTGCTTTCAGCTTCGATGTAGGAGGGCGTGGAT
ATGTCCTGCGGGTAAATAGCTGCGCCGATGGTTTCTACAAAGATCGTTATGTTTATCGGCACTTTGCATC
GGCCGCGCTCCCGATTCCGGAAGTGCTTGACATTGGGGAATTCAGCGAGAGCCTGACCTATTGCATCTCC
CGCCGTGCACAGGGTGTCACGTTGCAAGACCTGCCTGAAACCGAACTGCCCGCTGTTCTGCAGCCGGTCG
CGGAGGCCATGGATGCGATCGCTGCGGCCGATCTTAGCCAGACGAGCGGGTTCGGCCCATTCGGACCGCA
AGGAATCGGTCAATACACTACATGGCGTGATTTCATATGCGCGATTGCTGATCCCCATGTGTATCACTGG
CAAACTGTGATGGACGACACCGTCAGTGCGTCCGTCGCGCAGGCTCTCGATGAGCTGATGCTTTGGGCCG
AGGACTGCCCCGAAGTCCGGCACCTCGTGCACGCGGATTTCGGCTCCAACAATGTCCTGACGGACAATGG
CCGCATAACAGCGGTCATTGACTGGAGCGAGGCGATGTTCGGGGATTCCCAATACGAGGTCGCCAACATC
TTCTTCTGGAGGCCGTGGTTGGCTTGTATGGAGCAGCAGACGCGCTACTTCGAGCGGAGGCATCCGGAGC
TTGCAGGATCGCCGCGGCTCCGGGCGTATATGCTCCGCATTGGTCTTGACCAACTCTATCAGAGCTTGGT
TGACGGCAATTTCGATGATGCAGCTTGGGCGCAGGGTCGATGCGACGCAATCGTCCGATCCGGAGCCGGG
ACTGTCGGGCGTACACAAATCGCCCGCAGAAGCGCGGCCGTCTGGACCGATGGCTGTGTAGAAGTACTCG
CCGATAGTGGAAACCGACGCCCCAGCACTCGTCCGAGGGCAAAGGAATAGCACGTACTACGAGATTTCGA
TTCCACCGCCGCCTTCTATGAAAGGTTGGGCTTCGGAATCGTTTTCCGGGACGCCGGCTGGATGATCCTC
CAGCGCGGGGATCTCATGCTGGAGTTCTTCGCCCACCCCAACTTGTTTATTGCAGCTTATAATGGTTACA
AATAAAGCAATAGCATCACAAATTTCACAAATAAAGCATTTTTTTCACTGCATTCTAGTTGTGGTTTGTC
CAAACTCATCAATGTATCTTATCATGTCTGTATACCGTCGACCTCTAGCTAGAGCTTGGCGTAATCATGG
TCATAGCTGTTTCCTGTGTGAAATTGTTATCCGCTCACAATTCCACACAACATACGAGCCGGAAGCATAA
AGTGTAAAGCCTGGGGTGCCTAATGAGTGAGCTAACTCACATTAATTGCGTTGCGCTCACTGCCCGCTTT
CCAGTCGGGAAACCTGTCGTGCCAGCTGCATTAATGAATCGGCCAACGCGCGGGGAGAGGCGGTTTGCGT
ATTGGGCGCTCTTCCGCTTCCTCGCTCACTGACTCGCTGCGCTCGGTCGTTCGGCTGCGGCGAGCGGTAT
CAGCTCACTCAAAGGCGGTAATACGGTTATCCACAGAATCAGGGGATAACGCAGGAAAGAACATGTGAGC
AAAAGGCCAGCAAAAGGCCAGGAACCGTAAAAAGGCCGCGTTGCTGGCGTTTTTCCATAGGCTCCGCCCC
CCTGACGAGCATCACAAAAATCGACGCTCAAGTCAGAGGTGGCGAAACCCGACAGGACTATAAAGATACC
AGGCGTTTCCCCCTGGAAGCTCCCTCGTGCGCTCTCCTGTTCCGACCCTGCCGCTTACCGGATACCTGTC
CGCCTTTCTCCCTTCGGGAAGCGTGGCGCTTTCTCATAGCTCACGCTGTAGGTATCTCAGTTCGGTGTAG
GTCGTTCGCTCCAAGCTGGGCTGTGTGCACGAACCCCCCGTTCAGCCCGACCGCTGCGCCTTATCCGGTA
ACTATCGTCTTGAGTCCAACCCGGTAAGACACGACTTATCGCCACTGGCAGCAGCCACTGGTAACAGGAT
TAGCAGAGCGAGGTATGTAGGCGGTGCTACAGAGTTCTTGAAGTGGTGGCCTAACTACGGCTACACTAGA
AGAACAGTATTTGGTATCTGCGCTCTGCTGAAGCCAGTTACCTTCGGAAAAAGAGTTGGTAGCTCTTGAT
CCGGCAAACAAACCACCGCTGGTAGCGGTGGTTTTTTTGTTTGCAAGCAGCAGATTACGCGCAGAAAAAA
AGGATCTCAAGAAGATCCTTTGATCTTTTCTACGGGGTCTGACGCTCAGTGGAACGAAAACTCACGTTAA
GGGATTTTGGTCATGAGATTATCAAAAAGGATCTTCACCTAGATCCTTTTAAATTAAAAATGAAGTTTTA
AATCAATCTAAAGTATATATGAGTAAACTTGGTCTGACAGTTACCAATGCTTAATCAGTGAGGCACCTAT
CTCAGCGATCTGTCTATTTCGTTCATCCATAGTTGCCTGACTCCCCGTCGTGTAGATAACTACGATACGG
GAGGGCTTACCATCTGGCCCCAGTGCTGCAATGATACCGCGAGACCCACGCTCACCGGCTCCAGATTTAT
CAGCAATAAACCAGCCAGCCGGAAGGGCCGAGCGCAGAAGTGGTCCTGCAACTTTATCCGCCTCCATCCA
GTCTATTAATTGTTGCCGGGAAGCTAGAGTAAGTAGTTCGCCAGTTAATAGTTTGCGCAACGTTGTTGCC
ATTGCTACAGGCATCGTGGTGTCACGCTCGTCGTTTGGTATGGCTTCATTCAGCTCCGGTTCCCAACGAT
CAAGGCGAGTTACATGATCCCCCATGTTGTGCAAAAAAGCGGTTAGCTCCTTCGGTCCTCCGATCGTTGT
CAGAAGTAAGTTGGCCGCAGTGTTATCACTCATGGTTATGGCAGCACTGCATAATTCTCTTACTGTCATG
CCATCCGTAAGATGCTTTTCTGTGACTGGTGAGTACTCAACCAAGTCATTCTGAGAATAGTGTATGCGGC
GACCGAGTTGCTCTTGCCCGGCGTCAATACGGGATAATACCGCGCCACATAGCAGAACTTTAAAAGTGCT
CATCATTGGAAAACGTTCTTCGGGGCGAAAACTCTCAAGGATCTTACCGCTGTTGAGATCCAGTTCGATG
TAACCCACTCGTGCACCCAACTGATCTTCAGCATCTTTTACTTTCACCAGCGTTTCTGGGTGAGCAAAAA
CAGGAAGGCAAAATGCCGCAAAAAAGGGAATAAGGGCGACACGGAAATGTTGAATACTCATACTCTTCCT
TTTTCAATATTATTGAAGCATTTATCAGGGTTATTGTCTCATGAGCGGATACATATTTGAATGTATTTAG
AAAAATAAACAAATAGGGGTTCCGCGCACATTTCCCCGAAAAGTGCCACCTGACGTCGACGGATCGGGAG
ATCTCCCGATCCCCTATGGTGCACTCTCAGTACAATCTGCTCTGATGCCGCATAGTTAAGCCAGTATCTG
CTCCCTGCTTGTGTGTTGGAGGTCGCTGAGTAGTGCGCGAGCAAAATTTAAGCTACAACAAGGCAAGGCT
TGACCGACAATTGCATGAAGAATCTGCTTAGGGTTAGGCGTTTTGCGCTGCTTCGCGATGTACGGGCCAG
ATATACGCGTT
Features (pLannotate 1.2.2; 24 found; start..end, strand, type, name):
      1..380     +  enhancer       CMV enhancer: human cytomegalovirus immediate early enhancer
    381..584     +  promoter       CMV promoter: human cytomegalovirus (CMV) immediate early promoter
    586..605     +  promoter       PLtetO-1 promoter (fragment): modified phage lambda PL promoter with tet operator sites (Lutz and Bujard, 1997)
    607..626     +  promoter       PLtetO-1 promoter (fragment): modified phage lambda PL promoter with tet operator sites (Lutz and Bujard, 1997)
    634..667     +  promoter       TRE3GV promoter (fragment): 3rd-generation Tet-responsive promoter that can be activated by binding of Tet-On® 3G, optimized for retroviral and lentiviral vectors
    803..820     +  protein_bind   attB1 (fragment): mutant version of attB; core recombination site for the Gateway® BP reaction BP Clonase™
    829..2409    +  CDS            rep (fragment): R1AB_SARS2 - Experimental evidence at protein level: Swiss-Prot protein existence level 1. [2'-O-methyltransferase]: Methyltransferase that mediates mRNA cap 2'-O-ribose methylation to the 5'-cap structure of viral mRNAs. N7-methyl guanosine cap is a prerequisite for binding of nsp16. Therefore plays an essential role in viral mRNAs cap methylation which is essential to evade immune system. From Severe acute respiratory syndrome coronavirus 2 (2019-nCoV) (SARS-CoV-2).
   2411..2435    -  protein_bind   attB2: mutant version of attB; recombination site for the Gateway® BP reaction BP Clonase™
   2623..3582    +  CDS            birA: BIRA_ECOLI - Also known as bioR, dhbB. Experimental evidence at protein level: Swiss-Prot protein existence level 1. Acts both as a biotin--[acetyl-CoA-carboxylase] ligase and a biotin-operon repressor. In the presence of ATP, BirA activates biotin to form the BirA-biotinyl-5'-adenylate (BirA-bio-5'-AMP or holoBirA) complex. HoloBirA can either transfer the biotinyl moiety to the biotin carboxyl carrier protein (BCCP) subunit of acetyl-CoA carboxylase, or bind to the biotin operator site and inhibit transcription of the operon. From Escherichia coli (strain K12).
   3632..3856    +  polyA_signal   bGH poly(A) signal: bovine growth hormone polyadenylation signal
   3860..3881    +  promoter       SV40 promoter (fragment): SV40 enhancer and early promoter
   3902..4135    +  rep_origin     f1 ori (fragment) (sequence partly withheld): f1 bacteriophage origin of replication; arrow indicates direction of (+) strand synthesis
   4140..4187    +  protein_bind   FRT: FLP-mediated recombination occurs in the 8-bp core sequence TCTAGAAA (Turan and Bode, 2011). FLP recombinase from the Saccharomyces cerevisiae 2μ plasmid
   4195..5217    +  CDS            HygR: aminoglycoside phosphotransferase from E. coli; aph(4)-Ia; confers resistance to hygromycin
   5227..5352    +  CDS            ble (fragment): BLE_KLEPN - Experimental evidence at protein level: Swiss-Prot protein existence level 1. Binding protein with a strong affinity to the bleomycin family of antibiotics. Binds to CL990; an antimitotic-antibiotic compound. From Klebsiella pneumoniae.
   5347..5468    +  polyA_signal   SV40 poly(A) signal: SV40 polyadenylation signal
   5541..5557    -  protein_bind   lac operator: The lac repressor binds to the lac operator to inhibit transcription in E. coli. This inhibition can be relieved by adding lactose or isopropyl-β-D-thiogalactopyranoside (IPTG). lac repressor encoded by lacI
   5565..5595    -  promoter       lac promoter: promoter for the E. coli lac operon
   5610..5631    -  protein_bind   CAP binding site: CAP binding activates transcription in the presence of cAMP. E. coli catabolite activator protein
   5644..5736    -  CDS            lacI (fragment): lac repressor; lacI; The lac repressor binds to the lac operator to inhibit transcription in E. coli. This inhibition can be relieved by adding lactose or isopropyl-β-D-thiogalactopyranoside (IPTG).
   5919..6507    -  rep_origin     ori: high-copy-number ColE1/pMB1/pBR322/pUC origin of replication
   6678..7538    -  CDS            AmpR: β-lactamase; bla; confers resistance to ampicillin, carbenicillin, and related antibiotics
   7539..7643    -  promoter       AmpR promoter: bla
   7702..7754    -  misc_feature   bom (fragment): basis of mobility region from pBR322
