[The description below was written by a language model from this plasmid's Addgene catalogue record and pLannotate feature annotations shown in this document.]
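Description:
MAC-SARS-CoV-2 NSP14 is a 7.9 kb mammalian expression plasmid built by Gateway cloning of the SARS-CoV-2 NSP14 coding region (a segment of the ORF1ab replicase polyprotein) into the MAC-tag-C destination backbone. It is propagated in E. coli as a high-copy plasmid through a ColE1/pUC-type origin and selected with ampicillin via the bla gene. A partial f1 origin and remnants of lac regulatory sequence are also annotated in the backbone.

The insert sits between attB1 and attB2 recombination sites downstream of the CMV immediate-early enhancer and promoter. Short tet operator-like matches lie directly after the promoter, which suggests a tetracycline-regulatable CMV arrangement in cells that express the Tet repressor, although the catalogue entry does not state this. The automated annotation labels the viral open reading frame generically as a replicase fragment and quotes the polyprotein entry's 2'-O-methyltransferase text, but the catalogue identifies the insert as NSP14. Downstream of attB2, a birA-derived biotin ligase coding sequence forms the annotated part of the C-terminal MAC-tag, and a bGH polyadenylation signal ends the transcript. The table does not annotate any other tag components.

An FRT site placed directly before a hygromycin resistance gene with an SV40 poly(A) signal, with no complete promoter annotated upstream, is the layout typical of FLP-mediated integration into a genomic FRT landing site, which allows selection of isogenic stable lines. According to the associated publication title, the construct is intended for combined proximity labeling and affinity purification mass spectrometry, here to map host protein interactions of NSP14.
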