Addgene plasmid #158365: MAC-SARS-CoV-2 NSP14
Purpose: MAC-tagged gene expression
Depositing lab: Markku Varjosalo. Depositing organization: University of Helsinki, Institute of Biotechnology. Publication: Combined proximity labeling and affinity purification-mass spectrometry workflow for mapping and visualizing protein interaction networks. Liu X, Salokas K, Weldatsadik RG, Gawriyski L, Varjosalo M. Nat Protoc. 2020 Aug 10. pii: 10.1038/s41596-020-0365-x. doi: 10.1038/s41596-020-0365-x. PubMed 32778839.
Backbone
  Vector backbone: MAC-tag-C (#108077)
  Vector type: Mammalian Expression
Growth in bacteria
  Bacterial resistance: Ampicillin, 100 μg/mL
  Growth temperature: 37°C
  Growth strain: DH5alpha
  Copy number: High Copy
Gene/Insert
  Gene/Insert name: SARS-CoV-2 NSP14
  Species: Other
  Entrez Gene: ORF1ab (a.k.a. GU280_gp01)
  Tag / fusion protein: MAC-tag (C terminal on backbone)
  Cloning method: Gateway Cloning
Terms and licenses: Academic/Nonprofit Terms; Industry Terms
How to cite: MAC-SARS-CoV-2 NSP14 was a gift from Markku Varjosalo (Addgene plasmid # 158365 ; http://n2t.net/addgene:158365 ; RRID:Addgene_158365)
